>Addgene plasmid #218615 | pJJB1401 | addgene full sequence | sequence record 431887 | Addgene NGS Result
ACTGGCCGATAATTGCAGACGAACGTTTGAGAATGACCTTCCACGAGCTAAATTGAAAGGGAAGAATTTA
TTAGTTGAACTCAAGAAAGAAGAGGATGACGTGGGAAATGGCATAGAATCCCTTACTAAATCGAACACTA
AACTGAACTCCATGCTGGCGAACGAAGGTAAGATACACAAAGCTAGTTTCCAGAAAAGTGTAAAATTTAA
ACTACCTGATAATATAGTGACTGAAGAAACCGTGGAACTTAAAGAAATAAAGGACTTGCTACTACAAATG
TTGAGATGACAGCGAGAGATTGAATCAAGATTATCCAATATCGAACTTCAACTCACGGAAATACCGAAAC
ATAAGTAATCATATCCCTTCTCACATTTTTTACACAGGAAGTAAGCAAGTTATGTTATATTTCCGACACT
ATAATTAATTCTTAGCAGTTAAAGGTGCTTTGTCTATATTACATTTACATACAGCTTGAGTGATCCTGAC
CGGATATAGGGTCCTATTTTCTTACGTGAACGGCTTTTCTTCTTGTTCCCGATGGCCTTCATGTGAAAAA
GCACTCCTCGGGAGGCGGAAAAATATCAAAAGTACGGGGCGAAGTTTATAATGAAGATTTATCGATATAA
ATTTTGGTTATTTCAGGAGAACAAGAAAGCTCTTTACACTAAAATTATCAGAGAAGAAGCTGATATATTA
GCCCTAAGGAGTACACCAAAACACAAGATCT
[1158 nt withheld, positions 732-1889]
TAGGGATCCTAACTCGAGGCGAATTTCTTATGATTTATGATTTTTATTATTAAATAAGTTATAAAAAAAA
TAAGTGTATACAAATTTTAAAGTGACTCTTAGGTTTTAAAACGAAAATTCTTATTCTTGAGTAACTCTTT
CCTGTAGGTCAGGTTGCTTTCTCAGGTATAGCATGAGGTCGCTCTTATTGACCACACCTCTACCGGCATG
CCGAGCAAATGCCTGCAAATCGCTCCCCATTTCGCTGCCAAACCAGATGTCAACACAGCTACAACGTAAG
GGCATGATAGAATTGGATTATGTAAAAGGTGAAGATACCATTGTAGAAGCAACCAGCACGTCGCCGTGGC
TGATGAAGTCTCCTCTTGCCCGGGCCGCAGAAAAGAGGGGCAGTGGCCTGTTTTTCGACATAAATGAGGG
GCATGGCCAGCACCAAGACGTCATTGTTGCATATGGCGTATCCAAGCCGAAACGGCGCTCGCCTCATCCC
CACGGGAATAAGGCAGCCGACAAAAGAAAAACGACCGAAAAGGAACCAGAAAGAAAAAAGAGGGTGGGCG
CGCCGCGGACGTGTAAAAAGATATGCATCCAGCTTCTATATCGCTTTAACTTTACCGTTTTGGGCATCGG
GAACGTATGTAACATTGATCTCCTCTTGGGAACGGTGAGTGCAACGAATGCGATATAGCACCGACCATGT
GGGCAAATTCGTAATAAATTCGGGGTGAGGGGGATTCAAGACAAGCAACCTTGTTAGTCAGCTCAAACAG
CGATTTAACGGTTGAGTAACACATCAAAACACCGTTCGAGGTCAAGCCTGGCGTGTTTAACAAGTTCTTG
ATATCATATATAAATGTAATAAGAAGTTTGGTAATATTCAATTCGAAGTGTTCAGTCTTTTACTTCTCTT
GTTTTATAGAAGAAAAAACATCAAGAAACATCTTTAACATACACAAACACATACTATCAGAATACAAGAT
CTATGAGTGACGTGGTCAGTAAAGATCGTAAGGCATTGTTCGACTCAGCAGTATCCTTTTTAAAGGATGA
GTCCATTAAAGATGCTCCACTTTTAAAGAAAATCGAATTTTTAAAATCCAAAGGGTTAACAGAAAAGGAG
ATTGAAATAGCCATGAAAGAGCCCAAGAAAGACGGTATCGTAGGCGATGAAGTATCGAAAAAAATTGGTA
GTACTGAGAATAGAGCCTCACAGGATATGTATCTCTATGAAGCGATGCCACCAACGCTGCCCCACAGGGA
TTGGAAGGACTATTTTGTGATGGCTACTGCCACAGCTGGGCTGTTGTATGGTGCATATGAAGTAACTAGA
AGGTATGTGATACCAAATATTTTACCAGAAGCAAAAAGCAAGTTGGAAGGGGACAAAAAAGAAATTGATG
ATCAGTTCTCCAAAATCGATACAGTCCTCAATGCCATCGAAGCGGAGCAAGCTGAGTTTAGGAAAAAGGA
AAGCGAAACATTAAAGGAACTTAGTGACACGATTGCTGAACTGAAACAGGCGCTTGTGCAGACAACAAGA
AGCAGGGAAAAGATCGAGGATGAGTTTAGAATAGTTAAACTCGAGGTGGTCAATATGCAAAATACGATCG
ACAAATTTGTTTCAGATAATGACGGCATGCAAGAGTTAAATAATATCCAAAAAGAAATGGAATCTCTGAA
AAGCTTAATGAATAACCGTATGGAATCCGGTAATGCGCAGGACAACAGATTATTTTCCATATCTCCTAAT
GGTATACCTGGCATAGATACGATTCCATCTGCGTCTGAGATTCTTGCCAAAATGGGCATGCAAGAAGAAA
GTGATAAAGAAAAGGAAAACGGCAGCGATGCTAATAAAGATGACAATGCTGTTCCAGCGTGGAAAAAAGC
AAGAGAACAAACTATTGATAGCAACGCCTCCATTCCAGAATGGCAAAAAAATACCGCCGCCAATGAGATC
AGTGTCCCTGACTGGCAAAATGGACAGGTCGAGGATTCCATCCCATAGGGATCCTAACTCGAGGTGAATT
TACTTTAAATCTTGCATTTAAATAAATTTTCTTTTTATAGCTTTATGACTTAGTTTCAATTTATATACTA
TTTTAATGACATTTTCGATTCATTGATTGAAAGCTTTGTGTTTTTTCTTGATGCGCTATTGCATTGTTCT
TGTCTTTTTCGCCACATGTAATATCTGTAGTAGATACCTGATACATTGTGGATGCTGAGTGAAATTTTAG
TTAATAATGCTGGATGCACACACTGGCTTAAGATGACAACGGGATATCGTAAACAAAGGCGTTACCATAG
AAATGTACTGATTGGCAGAATTACTCTTCAGGAGAATCTTTCATACAAAGGTATTCCATTGGGGAAAATC
TCGTTACCAAGTCAATGCTGAACTTTCTATGGCCTTTGTTTACTATCGTTAATTATTTTACGACCACTTC
TGGGTAGAAATATTTCGTAGCCCTGGAACGAGCTTGTTTACGCGTTTTATCCCATTATATGGCACCCAAA
TCAAATTTAAAAAGAAAAAACGCGTAAACAGTGTCGGGTAAGTTCATCCTCTGTTACTTTAATTGCTTCT
TTTTTTGAAATTCTAAGTAAACGCGTCATTTTGATCCTCAGGACACAGAAATCCTTGCAGAATCTTATTG
GGTGTTGAATAGAGGACGCGTAAAAACGATATGGAAATTTTTTTCATATAGTGTAGAAAGAATAGGTTGG
CGTAGGTAGTTTCGTGTTTGATAGAAACCTCCAACAAAGTCTGCAACTCACGTTTTAGAATAACAAGTTT
AGAGTTTATCTTGTTGCCTTTGTTAAGTCAGTACCATTGAATAAAAATTATATAAAGGAGCTAATATTTC
ATTGTTGGAAAATTACTCTACCATAATTGAAGCATATCTCATCCTTTTCATCCTTTTCAACGCAAGAGAG
ACACCAACGAACAACACTTTATTTGTTGATATATTAACATCAGATCTATGACATCGATTAACAGTTTTCC
CAGGAATATTGACTGGCCTTCCAACATAGGCATTAAAAAAATAGAGGGAACTAATCCAACGGTGAATGCC
ATCAAGGGCTTGTTATATAATGGTGGATCAATTTATGCATTTCTATATTTTGTTATTGCTATGTTTGTTG
AACCAACGCTACAAAAGCAGTACCAGCAGAGAAATGATTTTTCCTTGTTTGTTTTGTTGCGTTTGAGAAG
AATCATAGCGCAATTGCAAAAACGACTGGTGATGACCCCAGTATCGTCGTTGGGGTTCAACGAACAGAAT
AACTTTGTGGAGAGGTCCACTCAAACTTCAGACGACAATATAATACGAGAAGATAATAGCCATTGGGCTG
AAATGATTTATCAACTGCAAAATATGAAACAAGAATTACAGTATTTTAACAGATCCTCAGGCCAACCATC
TGAAAGTATAGACGATTTTGTCTTTCAAATTAAGATGGTGACTGACCAGGTTGAGTTAACAGATAGGTCC
CGAGCTTTCTCAAATAAATCAAGAAATATTATACAGGGAATCCGAGAAATCAAAGGTTGGTTTGTGAATG
GCCAAGTGCCAAGGTAAGGATCCTAACTCGAGATTGAATTGAATTGAAATCGATAGATCAATTTTTTTCT
TTTCTCTTTCCCCATCCTTTACGCTAAAATAATAGTTTATTTTATTTTTTGAATATTTTTTATTTATATA
CGTATATATAGACTATTATTTATCTTTTAATGATTATTAAGATTTTTATTAAAAAAAAATTCGCTCCTCT
TTTAATGCCTTTATGCAGTTTTTTTTTCCCATTCGATATTTCTATGTGCTGGTTCTGTATGGGCACAGAC
AACCTAAACGAGTCGAACAAGAAGCAGGCAAAGTTTAGAGCACTGCCCCTCCGCACTCAAAAAAGAAAAA
ACTAGGAGGAAAATAAAATTCTCAACCACACAAACACATAAACACATACAAATACAAATACAAGCTTATT
TACTTGACATCGCGCGATCTTCCACTATTCAGCGCCGTCCGCCCTCTCTCGTGTTTTTTGTTTACGCGAC
AACTATGCGAAATCCGGAGCAACGGGCAACCGTTTGGGGAAAGACCACACCCACGCGCGATCGCCATGGC
AACGAGGTCGCACACGCCCCACACCCAGACCTCCCTGCGAGCGGGCATGGGTACAATGTCCCCGTTGCCA
CAGACACCACTTCGTAGCACAGCGCAGAGCGTAGCGTGTTGTTGCTGCTGACAAAAGAAAATTTTTCTTA
GCAAAGCAAAGGAGGGGAAGCACGGGCAGATAGCACCGTACCATACCCTTGGAAACTCGAAATGAACGAA
GCAGGAAATGAGAGAATGAGAGTTTTGTAGGTATATATAGCGGTAGTGTTTGCGCGTTACCATCATCTTC
TGGATCTATCTATTGTTCTTTTCCTCATCACTTTCCCCTTTTTCGCTCTTCTTCTTGTCTTTTATTTCTT
TCTTTTTTTTAATTGTTCCCTCGATTGGCTATCTACCAAAGAATCCAAACTTAATACACGTATTTATTTG
TCCAATTACCAGATCTATGTCTCGAGTTGCACAGCTCGACTCGATAGCGCTTGATAAAGAATTGTATGGA
CAGTTTTGGTCCGAGTTCAATGCAGCATTCAATACGAGTGAACACAAAGAGGAATGGGAGTTGGCACTGA
ACACAGTTGTGTTTATGTGCGCGACGAGGTTCCTGCCACACTATGGCTCTAGCTGTACGTATGGATCCGC
ACTCAGTGGCGTGGTTTTTCAGTGCAGGAAACGCACCTTGTATGTCGTCACTGTCTTGGCAGGGTACGTG
TGGAAGAAGATCACACATATTATTTTTAATGGGCCGCACTGTGGGAACCAGATGATGTGGCTGAAGCTGT
ACAAATGGGTTAATTTATTGTATCACGGCTGTGATGTAACCAACTTCCTGAGGTTTCTAGCAGCGGAAGG
GCCCAATGCGAGGGCGTTTTTGTCGCCGTTATACCGGGCTTTTAATGTCCATTCCACAAGGTTGATTCGG
GATGGTTCTGCAATTGCCTCTGAATTTTATTCGAACTCTGTATTCGCTGGGTTAGAATACCAGAATAGAC
AATTGCTATGGAATGCACTATTAGAACTCTTTTCCAATACACTACTTACGAAAAGAGGACTCTTGACCTT
TGTTAAAAAACCACCAAGATCTCGTTCTACGACTACTTATAAGACAGTTTGCCCCCGTTGCGGCGGTTTT
CCAACCAACCCATACCAGATCGCTTGTTGTCGTGCGAACTACTGTTACGTGTGCGTTGTAAAGGCGTTGG
AGTGGTCTATGTGCGATGCCTGTGGATCCTCTGGGAGACTGACCGCCTCACCAGTGTACTAAGGATCCTA
ACTCGAGGGAGATTGATAAGACTTTTCTAGTTGCATATCTTTTATATTTAAATCTTATCTATTAGTTAAT
TTTTTGTAATTTATCCTTATATATAGTCTGGTTATTCTAAAATATCATTTCAGTATCTAAAAATTCCCCT
CTTTTTTCAGTTATATCTTAACAGGCGACAGTCCAAATGTTGATTTATCCCAGTCCGATTCATCAGGGTT
GTGAAGCATTTTGTCAATGGTCGCTGGGTAGACTACCCATGAGTCACAATGAACGACGATGGCTTCTTAT
CTCACTTCAATAGTACTTTCCACCGGTTATACTTCCGGCTTTTCCCTATTAATACAAGCTACAATTTCAA
TGGGTGGCAAATAATGTGTAGAATAGAAAATAAGCCGACAGGGTAATAAAGAAAATTTTTAGAAAAAAAA
GGTTAGATGGCTTATTTAAGTTACAGGCTAGCGAAAAAAGGAACTTCAGGGCAAGTAAAGTGTTTGATTG
GGCACTAGCATGGCTTATAAAGGCGAGCAATTGTCGAAACTAATTAATGTTGTACGGACTATTGCTGTCA
TCTCGTGGTAAATGCGTGTTCCAGGTCGAATACTACTTGCACACAGGCGAGCGGGGCCCCATAAAAGTGT
TGCCGATTTGTTAAGTTGTCTTTTCGGTTTTTCTACTCTGTTATTCCTTACTTCCCTTTTTAAGAACTCT
TTTTATCCTTCATTTAGGATCTTGCACGTTTCCGCCTCATCACTTGAATTAAAACATGTCTCTGTCAGTA
AACCTTGGCGTTTCTATTGTTCTTCATAGTTCAACTTTTATTATTACCCGCCCTGCGCGTTTACATTTTT
CCAGCAACAGCCAGCGAAAAATTAGAAAATCTGGTTGTTGACACCTCAAGAACAAGGGCAATTAGCCTCA
GCGTCGAATATAGATCATATTAGAATACCTATAGCTCCATCAAAAGAAATACACAAGATCTATGAAGAAT
GATAATAAGTTGCAAAAGGAAGCACTTATGCGACTATCGCAGCTAAGATTTCCATTTGCCGATGCTCCAA
GTATAGTACAAGCGCATCAAAAAGATGAACAAATCCAGGGCCTTTTGATTATGAAAGTGACTGAATTGTG
CAAATTGATAAAGAGTCAATTGTTTGTTAACTCTTACCCTAAGGAACTGTCCATATTTGCCAAGCTCCTG
TATTTGCTCTTTACTACAGGTAGGCGTGGTAGAACGTTAGGTGAGGAATATGTTGACTTGACATACACTA
ATAGGAAGGGTACCAGACTTGCAGGACGGCTCAAAATGATTGTATTCGCTTTCGCTTATCCTTTATGTCC
ATATTTCATCACCAAACTATACAAGAAAATAATGAAGAACAACAAGGAAAGTAAAATTGAAGATACTGAA
AGTGTTGCCGCGTTTTGTAAGGGCCTTTTAGATTTCATTTTAGACGTACACATGACCCTCTTTTATTTCA
AAGGAGCTTTTTACAGTATTTCCAAAAGGATTTTTGGTATGAGATATGTTTTTAAACATATATTGTCAAA
AAATGAGGCCAATTTTAGAGAAGAGGGCTCACAAAAGTACAAAGTATTAGGTTATATCCTATTAGCTCAA
AATGTTATGAAATGGTACCCTGTCCTAACCTCTACGCTCGGGTCCTGGATTTATGGGAGAAAAAGGACCA
ATGATTCAATTACTAGGTCGTCTGTTGGTCTACAGGAGCGTTCAGAACATGAATCTATAGAAGGCATACC
GAAGGAATCGCAGCTGACTCATATAAATTTGTCAGATAAAAACCAATTGCCATTTATTCCAGAAGCCTCG
AGAAAATGCATCCTATGTCTCATGAACATGAGTGATCCTAGCTGCGCGCCATGTGGACATCTATTTTGTT
GGAGTTGTCTTATGAGCTGGTGTAAAGAGAGGCCAGAATGCCCCTTGTGCAGACAACACTGTCAACCACA
GGAAATTCTGGTCCTGCGGCAATAGGGATCCTAACTCGAGAGTGCTTTTAACTAAGAATTATTAGTCTTT
TCTGCTTATTTTTTCATCATAGTTTAGAACACTTTATATTAACGAATAGTTTATGAATCTATTTAGGTTT
AAAAATTGATACAGTTTTATAAGTTACTTTTTCAAAGACTCGTGCTGTCTATTGCATAATGCACTGGAAG
GGGAAAAAAAAGGTGCACACGCGTGGCTTTTTCTTGAATTTGCAGTTTGAAAAATGCTGAAGTGAATAAA
GCTCCACACAGTCGAACGAAGGCAAGCCCAGAAAAATATCGCAAGCACCTTTGGTCTTACAGTGCCAACT
TTTGGCCTGCCGACGTTAAGAGTACAAAGCTGATGGCAATGTACGACAAGATAACAGAGTCTCAAAAGAA
GTGAAACAATTTTTCTTCACCACATTTTCCATTGTTCCTTCCCCCCATAACTATAAACGTATTTATGTAT
ATATATTTGCGTGTAAGTGTGTGTACTATAGGGCACCGTAAAGTAATAATGCTTAATTAGTTACTACTAT
GACCATATAAGAGGTCATACTGTATGAAGCCACAAAGCAGATAGATCAATCATGTTTAACGAAAACTGTT
AATCGAAGATTATTTCTTTTTTTTTTTCTCTTTCCTTTTTACAAAGAAAATTTTTTTTGCGCTTTTTGCC
ATCACCATCGCAAGTTCTGGGACAATTGTTCTCTTTCGCTCCAGTTCCAAGGAAAGAGGTTTCTGTTTTA
CTTAATAGAAAGTGTCATCTTGTATTTTATATCTCTTCTTTCTTGTGTAAAATTCTTTAGTTTTGATTTT
GTATTTTTAGGACAGTGAGCTACGAAGTAACATTTTTACTTAATAACCGTTTGAAGCATAGAGCAGGCCC
TGGTATCACCACCTAATATCTGGCTTTTTATTCAATAAAAACTCAAAAAAAAAAATCCAAAAAAAACTAA
AAAACCAATAAAAATAAAAGATCTATGAGCTTTTATTCAAACCTACCGTCTGCAGGACAATCTAGTCGAG
GGTCGAGTACAAGCGGTCGAAATGGGGTGGGATTAGAACCATTGTATCCGACTATCTTTGAGATAATGTC
ATCACAAGAAATCGATTCGTTACTGCCCGCATCCATCCGTTATCTACTGGCAAATCATTTAGTGGCGAAC
TTCCCTAACAGGTATACTTTGCGGCTGAACAAGTACTTTTTTGAGTGGTTTCAAGCGATAAAAGGGTTTG
TTGAATGGTATCATCTAAAGACATACAATTCTACGTTTATTGATCGGTTTTATGGATTGCAACTATTTAG
TTCGAGGGACAGAAATCTTGCCTTAACACAATGTTTAAATCCAAAGGGCCAGAGTGAATGGCCCCAAGGT
TTGCAGCTGAATCAACAGCAAAAGAGTGTTATTTTTTTGGAAAAAATTATTCTCCCCTATATCACAGCGA
AGTTGGATGAAATATTAGAGAAAATATCAATGAATAATATATTCAGCAGCGATGAAACTGAAAATAAATG
GCCCAAGAGAGCGTTTCTAAGAATTTATCCATTTATTAAGAAATTATTAGCGTTATCCAATTTACTCGTT
AAATTATTATTTTTAACTAAAAGAACAGGGTCGGTTTCCTTGTTGCAATACTTATTCAAGATAGAGTACA
CAACGGTAAGACCACTATCGTCAGAACTCTCTGGACTCAAAGAAACGAAAGGGATGGATAATAGGCTAAG
GAAAACAAATATATCGTCAATTTTCGCGCTAATGCAAGGACAATTATCGATTATACCCAGATTTTTAACA
TTTATGGGTTCGCAATTCTTCCCCACTTTTATATTTGTCCTAAGAGTGTACCAATGGTGGACCACACAAG
ACATGACTACTAAATTGCAGAAAAGGGTCAATGACTTGGATGAAGATATTCCAAGGCCGCCTTTCTCCTC
ACATAGTGACAAAACGGAAGATAAAGAGGGAGTTTCTGAGGCCTGTCCCGTTTGCGAAAAAACTGTACAA
AACCCCTGTGTATTGGAAACAGGATACGTGGCATGCTACCCGTGTGCCATAAGCTATTTGGTTAATAATG
AAGGCCATTGTCCCGTTACCAATAAAAAGCTGCTGGGTTGTACATACAACAAACACACGAATAAATGGGA
AGTTGTGACAGGTATTAGGAAGCTACTAATCTGAGGATCCTAACTCGAGATTTAACTCCTTAAGTTACTT
TAATGATTTAGTTTTTATTATTAATAATTCATGCTCATGACATCTCATATACACGTTTATAAAACTTAAA
TAGATTGAAAATGTATTAAAGATTCCTCAGGGATTCGATTTTTTTGGAAGTTTTTGTTTTTTTTTCCTTG
AGATGCTGTAGTATTTGGGAACAATTATACAATCGAAAGATATATGCTTACATTCGACCGTTTTGCTGAG
CAGTTACAGAGATGTTACGAACCACTAGTGCACTGCAGTACATCGAGGAGAACTTCTAGTATATCTACAT
ACCTAATATTATTGCCTTATTAAAAATGGAATCCCAACAATTACATCAAAATCCACATTCTCTTCAAAAT
CAATTGTCCTGTACTTCCTTGTTCATGTGTGTTCAAAAACGTTATATTTATAGGATAATTATACTCTATT
TCTCAACAAGTAATTGGTTGTTTGGCCGAGCGGTCTAAGGCGCCTGATTCAAGAAATATCTTGACCGCAG
TTAACTGTGGGAATACTCAGGTATCGTAAGATGCAAGAGTTCGAATCTCTTAGCAACCATTATTTTTTTC
CTCAACATAACGAGAACACACAGGGGCGCTATCGCACAGAATCAAATTCGATGACTGGAAATTTTTTGTT
AATTTCAGAGGTCGCCTGACGCATATACCTTTTTCAACTGAAAAATTGGGAGAAAAAGGAAAGGTGAGAG
CGCCGGAACCGGCTTTTCATATAGAATAGAGAAGCGTTCATGACTAAATGCTTGCATCACAATACTTGAA
GTTGACAATATTATTTAAGGACCTATTGTTTTTTCCAATAGGTGGTTAGCAATCGTCTTACTTTCTAACT
TTTCTTACCTTTTACATTTCAGCAATATATATATATATATTTCAAGGATATACCATTCTAATGTCTGCCC
CTAAGAAGATCGTCGTTTTGCCAGGTGACCACGTTGGTCAAGAAATCACAGCCGAAGCCATTAAGGTTCT
TAAAGCTATTTCTGATGTTCGTTCCAATGTCAAGTTCGATTTCGAAAATCATTTAATTGGTGGTGCTGCT
ATCGATGCTACAGGTGTTCCACTTCCAGATGAGGCGCTGGAAGCCTCCAAGAAGGCTGATGCCGTTTTGT
TAGGTGCTGTGGGTGGTCCTAAATGGGGAACCGGTAGTGTTAGACCTGAACAAGGTTTACTAAAAATCCG
TAAAGAACTTCAATTGTACGCCAACTTAAGACCATGTAACTTTGCATCCGACTCTCTTTTAGACTTATCT
CCAATCAAGCCACAATTTGCTAAAGGTACTGACTTCGTTGTTGTCAGAGAATTAGTGGGAGGTATTTACT
TTGGTAAGAGAAAGGAAGACGATGGTGATGGTGTCGCTTGGGATAGTGAACAATACACCGTTCCAGAAGT
GCAAAGAATCACAAGAATGGCCGCTTTCATGGCCCTACAACATGAGCCACCATTGCCTATTTGGTCCTTG
GATAAAGCTAATGTTTTGGCCTCTTCAAGATTATGGAGAAAAACTGTGGAGGAAACCATCAAGAACGAAT
TTCCTACATTGAAGGTTCAACATCAATTGATTGATTCTGCCGCCATGATCCTAGTTAAGAACCCAACCCA
CCTAAATGGTATTATAATCACCAGCAACATGTTTGGTGATATCATCTCCGATGAAGCCTCCGTTATCCCA
GGTTCCTTGGGTTTGTTGCCATCTGCGTCCTTGGCCTCTTTGCCAGACAAGAACACCGCATTTGGTTTGT
ACGAACCATGCCACGGTTCTGCTCCAGATTTGCCAAAGAATAAGGTCAACCCTATCGCCACTATCTTGTC
TGCTGCAATGATGTTGAAATTGTCATTGAACTTGCCTGAAGAAGGTAAGGCCATTGAAGATGCAGTTAAA
AAGGTTTTGGATGCAGGTATCAGAACTGGTGATTTAGGTGGTTCCAACAGTACCACCGAAGTCGGTGATG
CTGTCGCCGAAGAAGTTAAGAAAATCCTTGCTTAAAAAGATTCTCTTTTTTTATGATATTTGTACATAAA
CTTTATAAATGAAATTCATAATAGAAACGACACGAAATTACAAAATGGAATATGTTCATAGGGTAGACGA
AACTATATACGCAATCTACATACATTTATCAAGAAGGAGAAAAAGGAGGATGTAAAGGAATACAGGTAAG
CAAATTGATACTAATGGCTCAACGTGATAAGGAAAAAGAATTGCACTTTAACATTAATATTGACAAGGAG
GAGGGCACCACACAAAAAGTTAGGTGTAACAGAAAATCATGAAACTATGATTCCTAATTTATATATTGGA
GGATTTTCTCTAAAAAAAAAAAAATACAACAAATAAAAAACACTCAATGACCTGACCATTTGATGGAGTT
TAAGTCAATACCTTCTTGAACCATTTCCCATAATGGTGAAAGTTCCCTCAAGAATTTTACTCTGTCAGAA
ACGGCCTTAACGACGTAGTCGAGAGTACTCGTATCGCATGTCGGTGCGACACGAAATTACAAAATGGAAT
ATGTTCATAGGGTAGACGAAACTATATACGCAATCTACATACATTTATCAAGAAGGAGAAAAAGGAGGAT
GTAAAGGAATACAGGTAAGCAAATTGATACTAATGGCTCAACGTGATAAGGAAAAAGAATTGCACTTTAA
CATTAATATTGACAAGGAGGAGGGCACCACACAAAAAGTTAGGTGTAACAGAAAATCATGAAACTATGAT
TCCTAATTTATATATTGGAGGATTTTCTCTAAAAAAAAAAAAATACAACAAATAAAAAACACTCAATGAC
CTGACCATTTGATGGAGTTTAAGTCAATACCTTCTTGAACCATTTCCCATAATGGTGAAAGTTCCCTCAA
GAATTTTACTCTGTCAGAAACGGCCTTAACGACGTAGTCGACCTCCTCTTCAGTACTAAATCTACCAATA
CCAAATCTGATGGAAGAATGGGCTAATGCATCATCCTTACCCAGCGCCGAGCGGCCGCGTGTTACAACCA
ATTAACCAATTCTGATTAGAAAAACTCATCGAGCATCAAATGAAACTGCAATTTATTCATATCAGGATTA
TCAATACCATATTTTTGAAAAAGCCGTTTCTGTAATGAAGGAGAAAACTCACCGAGGCAGTTCCATAGGA
TGGCAAGATCCTGGTATCGGTCTGCGATTCCGACTCGTCCAACATCAATACAACCTATTAATTTCCCCTC
GTCAAAAATAAGGTTATCAAGTGAGAAATCACCATGAGTGACGACTGAATCCGGTGAGAATGGCAAAAGC
TTATGCATTTCTTTCCAGACTTGTTCAACAGGCCAGCCATTACGCTCGTCATCAAAATCACTCGCATCAA
CCAAACCGTTATTCATTCGTGATTGCGCCTGAGCGAGGCGAAATACGCGATCGCTGTTAAAAGGACAATT
ACAAACAGGAATCGAATGCAACCGGCGCAGGAACACTGCCAGCGCATCAACAATATTTTCACCTGAATCA
GGATATTCTTCTAATACCTGGAATGCTGTTTTCCCGGGGATCGCAGTGGTGAGTAACCATGCATCATCAG
GAGTACGGATAAAATGCTTGATGGTCGGAAGAGGCATAAATTCCGTCAGCCAGTTTAGTCTGACCATCTC
ATCTGTAACATCATTGGCAACGCTACCTTTGCCATGTTTCAGAAACAACTCTGGCGCATCGGGCTTCCCA
TACAATCGATAGATTGTCGCACCTGATTGCCCGACATTATCGCGAGCCCATTTATACCCATATAAATCAG
CATCCATGTTGGAATTTAATCGCGGCCTGGAGCAAGACGTTTCCCGTTGAATATGGCTCATAACACCCCT
TGTATTACTGTTTATGTAAGCAGACAGTTTTATTGTTCATGATGATATATTTTTATCTTGTGCAATGTAA
CATCAGAGATTTTGAGACACAACGTGGCTTTGTTGAATAAATCGAACTTTTGCTGAGTTGAAGGATCAGT
CATGACCAAAATCCCTTAACGTGAGTTTTCGTTCCACTGAGCGTCAGACCCCGTAGAAAAGATCAAAGGA
TCTTCTTGAGATCCTTTTTTTCTGCGCGTAATCTGCTGCTTGCAAACAAAAAAACCACCGCTACCAGCGG
TGGTTTGTTTGCCGGATCAAGAGCTACCAACTCTTTTTCCGAAGGTAACTGGCTTCAGCAGAGCGCAGAT
ACCAAATACTGTTCTTCTAGTGTAGCCGTAGTTAGGCCACCACTTCAAGAACTCTGTAGCACCGCCTACA
TACCTCGCTCTGCTAATCCTGTTACCAGTGGCTGCTGCCAGTGGCGATAAGTCGTGTCTTACCGGGTTGG
ACTCAAGACGATAGTTACCGGATAAGGCGCAGCGGTCGGGCTGAACGGGGGGTTCGTGCACACAGCCCAG
CTTGGAGCGAACGACCTACACCGAACTGAGATACCTACAGCGTGAGCTATGAGAAAGCGCCACGCTTCCC
GAAGGGAGAAAGGCGGACAGGTATCCGGTAAGCGGCAGGGTCGGAACAGGAGAGCGCACGAGGGAGCTTC
CAGGGGGAAACGCCTGGTATCTTTATAGTCCTGTCGGGTTTCGCCACCTCTGACTTGAGCGTCGATTTTT
GTGATGCTCGTCAGGGGGGCGGAGCCTATGGAAAAACGCCAGCAACGCGGCCTTTTTACGGTTCCTGGCC
TTTTGCTGGCCTTTTGCTCACATGTTCTTTCCTGCGTTATCCCCTGATTCTGTGGATAACCGTGCGGCCG
CCAATACCCAGAAGAACAGTAAAATAAAGCAAGGTACGTGAAATTAATATTTTTAAATGGTTCTAACCGA
TGCCGAAGAACTGCGCAGTCCGGTTATAACGTCTGACATGTCCTTTTTTGATTTGGAATCCAACCACTCA
AGTGACTCTGTTCATTTACTTTGCGAAAAATATACCCACAAATTGCCCATCGAAAGTGAATCGCAAACCA
CCTTCAGACTGGCACCGACAAAGCAAAGATTATACAGACAGAGTACTTTATACGTACCGTTAAGTCTCAA
GCAAAGGGTTTTCTTATTTACTGAACGGGTAAAGAGTATCTGGGCCGGCTTGCCAAGATGCAAACCGAAT
AAGTATTTCAAAGTTGCATTTGCCTTAGCCGTCCTGACACCATTGGCTATTTGGATATTTTATATTGACT
TTCGTGTACATTGATCACATCGACTGTTCTATTGGCAAATGAACCACGGGCATTGACTATTTTTCAGGTT
ACTACTATATATTATCATCACGGGCAAGGATTGTACCCTGAATTCGCATCTAGACTGA
Features (pLannotate 1.2.2; 20 found; start..end, strand, type, name):
    732..1889    +  CDS            PEX13 (sequence withheld): PEX13_YEAST - Also known as PAS20. Experimental evidence at protein level: Swiss-Prot protein existence level 1. Component of the peroxisomal translocation machinery with PEX14 and PEX17. Interacts with the PTS1 receptor (PAS10/PEX5). From Saccharomyces cerevisiae (strain ATCC 204508 / S288c) (Baker's yeast).
   1908..2095    +  terminator     ADH1 terminator: S. cerevisiae ADH1; transcription terminator for the S. cerevisiae alcohol dehydrogenase 1 (ADH1) gene
   2173..2574    +  CDS            YP062_YEAST: Protein predicted: Swiss-Prot protein existence level 4. From Saccharomyces cerevisiae (strain ATCC 204508 / S288c) (Baker's yeast).
   2872..3894    +  CDS            PEX14: PEX14_YEAST - Experimental evidence at protein level: Swiss-Prot protein existence level 1. Component of the peroxisomal translocation machinery with PEX13 and PEX17. Interacts with both the PTS1 and PTS2 receptors. Binds directly to PEX17. From Saccharomyces cerevisiae (strain ATCC 204508 / S288c) (Baker's yeast).
   4877..5473    +  CDS            PEX17: PEX17_YEAST - Also known as PAS9. Experimental evidence at protein level: Swiss-Prot protein existence level 1. Component of the peroxisomal translocation machinery with PEX13 and PEX14. Interacts indirectly with the PTS1 receptor (PAS10/PEX5) and directly binds to PEX14. Required for import of both PTS1 and PTS2 proteins. From Saccharomyces cerevisiae (strain ATCC 204508 / S288c) (Baker's yeast).
   5492..5716    +  terminator     PGK1 terminator (fragment): S. cerevisae PGK1; transcription terminator for 3-phosphoglycerate kinase gene
   5882..6295    -  CDS            YJC7_YEAST: Protein predicted: Swiss-Prot protein existence level 4. From Saccharomyces cerevisiae (strain ATCC 204508 / S288c) (Baker's yeast).
   6456..7268    +  CDS            PEX2: PEX2_YEAST - Also known as CRT1, PAS5. Experimental evidence at protein level: Swiss-Prot protein existence level 1. Required for the import of several proteins into peroxisomes. From Saccharomyces cerevisiae (strain ATCC 204508 / S288c) (Baker's yeast).
   7433..7513    -  CDS            GRS2 (fragment): SYG2_YEAST - Experimental evidence at protein level: Swiss-Prot protein existence level 1. Catalyzes the ATP-dependent ligation of glycine to the 3'-end of its cognate tRNA, via the formation of an aminoacyl-adenylate intermediate (Gly-AMP) (PubMed:23816885). Also produces diadenosine tetraphosphate (Ap4A), a universal pleiotropic signaling molecule needed for cell regulation pathways, by direct condensation of 2 ATPs. Thereby, may play a special role in Ap4A homeostasis (By similarity). From Saccharomyces cerevisiae (strain ATCC 204508 / S288c) (Baker's yeast).
   8251..9261    +  CDS            PEX10: PEX10_YEAST - Also known as PAS4. Experimental evidence at protein level: Swiss-Prot protein existence level 1. Somewhat implicated in the biogenesis of peroxisomes. From Saccharomyces cerevisiae (strain ATCC 204508 / S288c) (Baker's yeast).
  10244..11440   +  CDS            PEX12: PEX12_YEAST - Experimental evidence at protein level: Swiss-Prot protein existence level 1. Required for protein import into peroxisomes. From Saccharomyces cerevisiae (strain ATCC 204508 / S288c) (Baker's yeast).
  11755..11832   +  CDS            YO192_YEAST (fragment): Experimental evidence at protein level: Swiss-Prot protein existence level 1. From Saccharomyces cerevisiae (strain ATCC 204508 / S288c) (Baker's yeast).
  11972..12379   +  promoter       LEU2 promoter: S. cerevisiae LEU2
  12380..13471   +  CDS            LEU2: LEU3_YEAST - Experimental evidence at protein level: Swiss-Prot protein existence level 1. Catalyzes the oxidation of 3-carboxy-2-hydroxy-4- methylpentanoate (3-isopropylmalate) to 3-carboxy-4-methyl-2- oxopentanoate. The product decarboxylates to 4-methyl-2 oxopentanoate. From Saccharomyces cerevisiae (strain ATCC 204508 / S288c) (Baker's yeast).
  13836..13949   -  CDS            NFS1 (fragment): NFS1_YEAST - Also known as SPL1 From Saccharomyces cerevisiae (strain ATCC 204508 / S288c) (Baker's yeast).
  14275..14466   -  CDS            NFS1 (fragment): NFS1_YEAST - Also known as SPL1 From Saccharomyces cerevisiae (strain ATCC 204508 / S288c) (Baker's yeast).
  14505..15320   -  CDS            KanR: aminoglycoside phosphotransferase; aph(3')-Ia; confers resistance to kanamycin in bacteria or G418 (Geneticin®) in eukaryotes
  15545..16133   +  rep_origin     ori: high-copy-number ColE1/pMB1/pBR322/pUC origin of replication
  16296..16670   +  CDS            YC021_YEAST: Protein predicted: Swiss-Prot protein existence level 4. From Saccharomyces cerevisiae (strain ATCC 204508 / S288c) (Baker's yeast).
  16783..355     +  CDS            FIN1 (fragment) (across the origin): FIN1_YEAST - Experimental evidence at protein level: Swiss-Prot protein existence level 1. Forms cell-cycle specific filaments between the spindle pole bodies of dividing yeast cells. From Saccharomyces cerevisiae (strain ATCC 204508 / S288c) (Baker's yeast).
