[The description below was written by a language model from this plasmid's Addgene catalogue record and pLannotate feature annotations shown in this document.]
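Description:
pJJB1401 is a 16.8 kb yeast expression plasmid built by Golden Gate assembly on the in-house TMP137 backbone. It is designed to deliver six Saccharomyces cerevisiae peroxin genes into the LEU2 locus of budding yeast. In E. coli it is maintained through a high-copy ColE1/pUC-type origin and selected with kanamycin via the aph(3')-Ia KanR gene. No yeast replication origin (2μ or CEN/ARS) is annotated, which fits the depositor's description of an integrating construct. Yeast selection relies on a LEU2 cassette with its own promoter. The fragments of NFS1, a gene next to LEU2 in the genome, and the YC021 match on either side of the bacterial module probably represent chromosomal sequence around LEU2 serving as homology arms, although the record does not label them as such.

The payload is six same-strand coding sequences arranged in tandem: PEX13, PEX14 and PEX17, which together form the docking complex of the peroxisomal import machinery that engages the PTS1 and PTS2 cargo receptors, followed by PEX2, PEX10 and PEX12, which are required for matrix protein import. The catalogue entry names only Pex13 as the insert, but all six genes appear in the feature table. ADH1 and PGK1 terminators are annotated after PEX13 and PEX17. The promoters and remaining terminators are not identified. The short hits to predicted or unrelated yeast ORFs (YP062, YJC7, GRS2, YO192, FIN1) between the genes most likely reflect native yeast regulatory fragments used as promoter or terminator parts.

The associated work concerns increasing peroxisome capacity to compartmentalize multienzyme pathways, so the plasmid is evidently meant to raise expression of the import machinery in engineered strains.
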