Addgene plasmid #218615: pJJB1401
Purpose: Express Pex13, Pex14, Pex17, Pex2, Pex10, and Pex12
Depositing lab: John Dueber. Depositing organization: University of California, Berkeley. Publication: ML-enhanced peroxisome capacity enables compartmentalization of multienzyme pathway. Baker JJ, Shi J, Wang S, Mujica EM, Bianco S, Capponi S, Dueber JE. Nat Chem Biol. 2024 Oct 14. doi: 10.1038/s41589-024-01759-2. PubMed 39402374.
Backbone
  Vector backbone: TMP137
  Backbone manufacturer: Internal
  Vector type: Yeast Expression
  Selectable markers: LEU2
Growth in bacteria
  Bacterial resistance: Kanamycin, 50 μg/mL
  Growth temperature: 37°C
  Growth strain: DH5alpha
  Copy number: High Copy
Gene/Insert
  Gene/Insert name: Pex13
  Species: S. cerevisiae (budding yeast)
  Cloning method: Golden Gate
Terms and licenses: Academic/Nonprofit Terms; Industry Terms: Not Available to Industry
Depositor comments: Express Pex13, Pex14, Pex17, Pex2, Pex10, and Pex12 into the LEU2 locus
How to cite: pJJB1401 was a gift from John Dueber (Addgene plasmid # 218615 ; http://n2t.net/addgene:218615 ; RRID:Addgene_218615)
